>Addgene plasmid #179896 | pMKRQ_11_DExCon-mNeonGreen-R25 | addgene full sequence | sequence record 357412 | Addgene NGS Result
CTAAATTGTAAGCGTTAATATTTTGTTAAAATTCGCGTTAAATTTTTGTTAAATCAGCTCATTTTTTAAC
CAATAGGCCGAAATCGGCAAAATCCCTTATAAATCAAAAGAATAGACCGAGATAGGGTTGAGTGGCCGCT
ACAGGGCGCTCCCATTCGCCATTCAGGCTGCGCAACTGTTGGGAAGGGCGTTTCGGTGCGGGCCTCTTCG
CTATTACGCCAGCTGGCGAAAGGGGGATGTGCTGCAAGGCGATTAAGTTGGGTAACGCCAGGGTTTTCCC
AGTCACGACGTTGTAAAACGACGGCCAGTGAGCGCGACGTAATACGACTCACTATAGGGCGAATTGAAGG
AAGGCCGTCAAGGCCGCATAGCTGATAATACGACTCACTATAGGGAGCCCAGGCTGAGAGCAGACACCCA
ACCTGTCGAACCTGTCTGACGTCATCATCTCTCCACCCACCTGGGCCCCAGGTCTCCAGCCACCCCGCTC
TTCCTGTTCTCAGCTTCCGTCCTCTCTGCTTCCTTACAGCACCCCCACCTGCCAGAGCTGATCCTCCCTA
GGCCCTGCCTAACCTTGAGTTGGCCCCCAATCCCTCTGGCTGCAGAAGTCCCCTTACCCCCAATGAGAGG
AGGGGCAGGACCAGATCTTTTGAGAGCTGAGGGTTGAGGGCATTGAGCCAACACACAGATTTGTCGCCTC
TGTCCCCGAAGACACCTGCACCCTCCATGCGGAGCCAAGGAATTCTTTACTCCCTATCAGTGATAGAGAA
CGTATGAAGAGTTTACTCCCTATCAGTGATAGAGAACGTATGCAGACTTTACTCCCTATCAGTGATAGAG
AACGTATAAGGAGTTTACTCCCTATCAGTGATAGAGAACGTATGACCAGTTTACTCCCTATCAGTGATAG
AGAACGTATCTACAGTTTACTCCCTATCAGTGATAGAGAACGTATATCCAGTTTACTCCCTATCAGTGAT
AGAGAACGTATAAGCTTTGCTTATGTAAACCAGGGCGCCTATAAAAGAGTGCTGATTTTTTGAGTAAACT
TCAATTCCACAACACTTTTGTCTTATACCAACTTTCCGTACCACTTCCTACCCTCGTAAAGAATTCAAGA
TGGTTGGATCGGGTGGGACTAGTGGCGTGTCTAAGGGCGAAGAGGACAATATGGCCAGCCTGCCTGCCAC
ACACGAGCTGCACATCTTCGGCAGCATCAACGGCGTGGACTTCGACATGGTCGGACAAGGCACCGGCAAT
CCCAACGACGGCTACGAGGAACTGAACCTGAAGTCCACCAAGGGCGACCTGCAGTTCAGCCCCTGGATTC
TGGTGCCTCACATCGGCTACGGCTTCCACCAGTACCTGCCTTATCCTGACGGCATGAGCCCTTTCCAGGC
CGCCATGGTTGATGGCTCTGGCTACCAGGTGCACCGGACCATGCAGTTTGAAGATGGCGCCAGCCTGACC
GTGAACTACAGATACACATACGAGGGCAGCCACATCAAAGGCGAGGCCCAAGTGAAAGGCACAGGCTTCC
CTGCTGATGGCCCCGTGATGACCAATTCTCTGACAGCCGCCGACTGGTGCAGAAGCAAGAAAACATACCC
CAACGACAAGACCATCATCAGCACCTTCAAGTGGTCCTACACCACCGGCAACGGCAAGCGGTACAGAAGC
ACCGCCAGAACCACCTACACCTTCGCCAAACCTATGGCCGCCAACTACCTGAAGAACCAGCCTATGTACG
TGTTCCGCAAGACCGAGCTGAAGCACTCCAAGACAGAACTGAACTTCAAAGAGTGGCAGAAAGCCTTCAC
CGACGTGATGGGCATGGACGAGCTGTACAAGGGAACCGGTGCTGGAAGTGGTGGGAATGGAACTGAGGAA
GATTATAACTTTGTCTTCAAGGGTGAGTTGGGTTCCCTGAAGCAAGAGGAAGCCTGAGAGACCCAGAAAG
AGATTGAATAGAGCCAGAGAGGGCCCCCTCCTGTTTTTTTATCTCTTACCAAGACCTCCTGGGGCTCCTC
ATTCCTTCAGAAAGAAAGCTGCAGGGAGTGGGGGAGGGTCTGGTTGCAGGGGCAAAAGTCAGGGAGCTTC
TGAGTATGCTCTACTGTGGTAAATAATGATGTTGATTCCTCCTTAAGAGTGCTGAGTTAGGCTCCTCTGC
CCCGTTCCTAATAGAAACCCAAATCCCTGGTGTCAGCCAGTGCAGCACAAGAGATGGAGGTCTGGGCCTC
ATGGGCCTTCCTTTCACTGCCCGCTTTCCAGTCGGGAAACCTGTCGTGCCAGCTGCATTAACATGGTCAT
AGCTGTTTCCTTGCGTATTGGGCGCTCTCCGCTTCCTCGCTCACTGACTCGCTGCGCTCGGTCGTTCGGG
TAAAGCCTGGGGTGCCTAATGAGCAAAAGGCCAGCAAAAGGCCAGGAACCGTAAAAAGGCCGCGTTGCTG
GCGTTTTTCCATAGGCTCCGCCCCCCTGACGAGCATCACAAAAATCGACGCTCAAGTCAGAGGTGGCGAA
ACCCGACAGGACTATAAAGATACCAGGCGTTTCCCCCTGGAAGCTCCCTCGTGCGCTCTCCTGTTCCGAC
CCTGCCGCTTACCGGATACCTGTCCGCCTTTCTCCCTTCGGGAAGCGTGGCGCTTTCTCATAGCTCACGC
TGTAGGTATCTCAGTTCGGTGTAGGTCGTTCGCTCCAAGCTGGGCTGTGTGCACGAACCCCCCGTTCAGC
CCGACCGCTGCGCCTTATCCGGTAACTATCGTCTTGAGTCCAACCCGGTAAGACACGACTTATCGCCACT
GGCAGCAGCCACTGGTAACAGGATTAGCAGAGCGAGGTATGTAGGCGGTGCTACAGAGTTCTTGAAGTGG
TGGCCTAACTACGGCTACACTAGAAGAACAGTATTTGGTATCTGCGCTCTGCTGAAGCCAGTTACCTTCG
GAAAAAGAGTTGGTAGCTCTTGATCCGGCAAACAAACCACCGCTGGTAGCGGTGGTTTTTTTGTTTGCAA
GCAGCAGATTACGCGCAGAAAAAAAGGATCTCAAGAAGATCCTTTGATCTTTTCTACGGGGTCTGACGCT
CAGTGGAACGAAAACTCACGTTAAGGGATTTTGGTCATGAGATTATCAAAAAGGATCTTCACCTAGATCC
TTTTAAATTAAAAATGAAGTTTTAAATCAATCTAAAGTATATATGAGTAAACTTGGTCTGACAGTTATTA
GAAAAATTCATCCAGCAGACGATAAAACGCAATACGCTGGCTATCCGGTGCCGCAATGCCATACAGCACC
AGAAAACGATCCGCCCATTCGCCGCCCAGTTCTTCCGCAATATCACGGGTGGCCAGCGCAATATCCTGAT
AACGATCCGCCACGCCCAGACGGCCGCAATCAATAAAGCCGCTAAAACGGCCATTTTCCACCATAATGTT
CGGCAGGCACGCATCACCATGGGTCACCACCAGATCTTCGCCATCCGGCATGCTCGCTTTCAGACGCGCA
AACAGCTCTGCCGGTGCCAGGCCCTGATGTTCTTCATCCAGATCATCCTGATCCACCAGGCCCGCTTCCA
TACGGGTACGCGCACGTTCAATACGATGTTTCGCCTGATGATCAAACGGACAGGTCGCCGGGTCCAGGGT
ATGCAGACGACGCATGGCATCCGCCATAATGCTCACTTTTTCTGCCGGCGCCAGATGGCTAGACAGCAGA
TCCTGACCCGGCACTTCGCCCAGCAGCAGCCAATCACGGCCCGCTTCGGTCACCACATCCAGCACCGCCG
CACACGGAACACCGGTGGTGGCCAGCCAGCTCAGACGCGCCGCTTCATCCTGCAGCTCGTTCAGCGCACC
GCTCAGATCGGTTTTCACAAACAGCACCGGACGACCCTGCGCGCTCAGACGAAACACCGCCGCATCAGAG
CAGCCAATGGTCTGCTGCGCCCAATCATAGCCAAACAGACGTTCCACCCACGCTGCCGGGCTACCCGCAT
GCAGGCCATCCTGTTCAATCATACTCTTCCTTTTTCAATATTATTGAAGCATTTATCAGGGTTATTGTCT
CATGAGCGGATACATATTTGAATGTATTTAGAAAAATAAACAAATAGGGGTTCCGCGCACATTTCCCCGA
AAAGTGCCAC
Features (pLannotate 1.2.2; 11 found; start..end, strand, type, name):
      3..134     -  rep_origin     M13 ori (fragment): M13 bacteriophage origin of replication; arrow indicates direction of (+) strand synthesis
    155..311     -  CDS            lacZα (fragment): LacZα fragment of β-galactosidase; lacZ fragment
    320..338     +  promoter       T7 promoter: promoter for bacteriophage T7 RNA polymerase
    376..394     +  promoter       T7 promoter: promoter for bacteriophage T7 RNA polymerase
    746..1110    +  promoter       TRE3GS promoter: 3rd-generation Tet-responsive promoter that can be activated by binding of Tet-On® 3G, modified to eliminate binding sites for endogenous mammalian transcription factors
   1147..1851    +  CDS            mNeonGreen: mNeonGreen is a basic (constitutively fluorescent) green/yellow fluorescent protein published in 2013, derived from Branchiostoma lanceolatum. It is reported to be a very rapidly-maturing monomer with moderate acid sensitivity.
   2254..2301    -  CDS            lacI (fragment): lac repressor; lacI; The lac repressor binds to the lac operator to inhibit transcription in E. coli. This inhibition can be relieved by adding lactose or isopropyl-β-D-thiogalactopyranoside (IPTG).
   2338..2378    -  rep_origin     RSF ori (fragment): Plasmids containing the RSF 1030 origin of replication can be propagated in E. coli cells that contain additional plasmids with compatible origins.
   2456..3044    -  rep_origin     ori: high-copy-number ColE1/pMB1/pBR322/pUC origin of replication
   3218..4012    -  CDS            NeoR/KanR: aminoglycoside phosphotransferase confers resistance to neomycin, kanamycin, and G418 (Geneticin®)
   4013..4117    -  promoter       AmpR promoter: bla
