[The description below was written by a language model from this plasmid's Addgene catalogue record and pLannotate feature annotations shown in this document.]
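Description:
pMKRQ_11_DExCon-mNeonGreen-R25 is a homology-directed repair donor plasmid built on the GeneArt pMK-RQ cloning backbone, designed to knock the DExCon-mNeonGreen module into the human RAB25 (RAB11C) locus in a CRISPR-based editing workflow. The 4,140 bp plasmid is propagated in E. coli under kanamycin selection, with an aminoglycoside phosphotransferase (NeoR/KanR) gene driven by the bla promoter and a ColE1/pUC-type origin. The catalogue lists the plasmid as low copy, although the annotated origin is of the high-copy class. The short fragments of M13 ori, lacZα, lacI and RSF ori, along with two T7 promoters, appear to be backbone remnants with no stated role in the design.

The payload, assembled by Gibson cloning, consists of a TRE3GS promoter followed by the mNeonGreen coding sequence. The unannotated stretches on either side presumably correspond to the RAB25 homology arms mentioned in the record, though the feature table does not delineate them. DExCon stands for doxycycline-mediated endogenous gene expression control. Integration places the third-generation Tet-responsive promoter and the fluorescent protein at the N-terminal end of the endogenous Rab25 coding sequence, so the tagged native gene is expressed as an mNeonGreen-Rab25 fusion under inducible control. TRE3GS requires the Tet-On 3G transactivator, which this plasmid does not encode; the depositor notes it must be supplied separately by lentiviral delivery. There is no mammalian drug marker, and mNeonGreen fluorescence is listed as the selectable marker for identifying edited cells. The guide RNA and Cas9 source are not described in the record. The construct was made to study the dynamics of Rab11 family members with on-demand expression of the endogenous genes.
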