Addgene plasmid #179896: pMKRQ_11_DExCon-mNeonGreen-R25
Purpose: Donor with homologous arms for Rab25 to knock in DExCon-mNeonGreen module
Depositing lab: Patrick Caswell. Depositing organization: University of Manchester. Publication: On demand expression control of endogenous genes with DExCon, DExogron and LUXon reveals differential dynamics of Rab11 family members. Gemperle J, Harrison TS, Flett C, Adamson AD, Caswell PT. Elife. 2022 Jun 16;11. pii: 76651. doi: 10.7554/eLife.76651. PubMed 35708998.
Backbone
  Vector backbone: pMK-RQ
  Backbone manufacturer: GeneArt/Life Technologies
  Backbone size w/o insert (bp): 3000
  Total vector size (bp): 4140
  Vector type: Mammalian Expression, Bacterial Expression, CRISPR ; Donor for homologous based knock in
  Selectable markers: mNeonGreen
Growth in bacteria
  Bacterial resistance: Kanamycin, 50 μg/mL
  Growth temperature: 37°C
  Growth strain: DH5alpha
  Copy number: Low Copy
Gene/Insert
  Gene/Insert name: RAB25, member RAS oncogene family (alt names: CATX-8; RAB11C)
  Species: H. sapiens (human)
  Insert size (bp): 1839
  Entrez Gene: RAB25 (a.k.a. CATX-8, RAB11C)
  Promoter: TRE3GS
  Tag / fusion protein: mNeonGreen (N terminal on insert)
  Cloning method: Gibson Cloning
  Sequencing primers: 5′ TGTCTTATACCAACTTTCCGTACC
Terms and licenses: Academic/Nonprofit Terms; Industry Terms: Not Available to Industry
Depositor comments: Here donor for DExCon Rab25 knock in. DExCon = Doxycycline-mediated endogenous gene Expression Control. Lentiviral delivery of TetOn 3G is also required for this to work. https://figshare.com/projects/DExCon_DExogron_LUXon_on-demand_expression_control_of_endogenous_genes_reveals_differential_dynamics_of_Rab11_family_members/118281. Please visit https://www.biorxiv.org/content/10.1101/2021.12.03.471086v1.full for bioRxiv preprint.
How to cite: pMKRQ_11_DExCon-mNeonGreen-R25 was a gift from Patrick Caswell (Addgene plasmid # 179896 ; http://n2t.net/addgene:179896 ; RRID:Addgene_179896)
